>Addgene plasmid #12540 | pLPC-N MYC | addgene full sequence | sequence record 123590 | Addgene NGS Result
AGCGCCCAATACGCAAACCGCCTCTCCCCGCGCGTTGGCCGATTCATTAATGCAACTATGGCCATTTAAT
GTAAATACTTAAGAAAAAAAACCAAATTAATTTTGATACATGCTGCATGTGAAAGACCCCCGCTGACGGG
TAGTCAATCACTCAGAGGAGACCCTCCCAAGGAACAGCGAGACCACAAGTCGGATGCAACTGCAAGAGGG
TTTATTGGATACACGGGTACCCGGGCGACTCAGTCAATCGGAGGACTGGCGCCCCGAGTGAGGGGTTGTG
GGCTCTTTTATTGAGCTCGGGGAGCAGAAGCGCGCGAACAGAAGCGAGAAGCGAACTGATTGGTTAGTTC
AAATAAGGCACAGGGTCATTTCAGGTCCTTGGGGCACCCTGGAAACATCTGATGGTTCTCTAGAAACTGC
TGAGGGCTGGACCGCATCTGGGGACCATCTGTTCTTGGCCCTGAGCCGGGGCAGGAACTGCTTACCACAG
ATATCCTGTTTGGCCCATATTCAGCTGTTCCATCTGTTCTTGGCCCTGAGCCGGGGCAGGAACTGCTTAC
CACAGATATCCTGTTTGGCCCATATTCAGCTGTTCCATCTGTTCCTGACCTTGATCTGAACTTCTCTATT
CTCAGTTATGTATTTTTCCATGCCTTGCAAAATGGCGTTACTTAAGCTAGCTTGCCAAACCTACAGGTGG
GGTCTTTCATTCCCCCCTTTTTCTGGAGACTAAATAAAATCTTTTATTTTATCGGCCCTCTAGATGCATG
CTCGAGCGGCCGCCAGTGTGATGGATATCTGCAGAATTCCAGCACACTGGCGGCCGTTACTAGTGGATCC
TCTCTTTCTTAACAAATCTTCTTCAGAAATCAACTTTTGTTCCATGGTGGCTGATCCGAGCTCGGTACCA
AGCTTGGGTCTCCCTATAGTGAGTCGTATTAATTTCGATAAGCCAGTAAGCAGTGGGTTCTCTAGTTAGC
CAGAGAGCTCTGCTTATATAGACCTCCCACCGTACACGCCTACCGCCCATTTGCGTCAATGGGGCGGAGT
TGTTACGACATTTTGGAAAGTCCCGTTGATTTTGGTGCCAAAACAAACTCCCATTGACGTCAATGGGGTG
GAGACTTGGAAATCCCCGTGAGTCAAACCGCTATCCACGCCCATTGATGTACTGCCAAAACCGCATCACC
ATGGTAATAGCGATGACTAATACGTAGATGTACTGCCAAGTAGGAAAGTCCCATAAGGTCATGTACTGGG
CATAATGCCAGGCGGGCCATTTACCGTCATTGACGTCAATAGGGGGCGTACTTGGCATATGATACACTTG
ATGTACTGCCAAGTGGGCAGTTTACCGTAAATACTCCACCCATTGACGTCAATGGAAAGTCCCTATTGGC
GTTACTATGGGAACATACGTCATTATTGACGTCAATGGGCGGGGGTCGTTGGGCGGTCAGCCAGGCGGGC
CATTTACCGTAAGTTATGTAACGCGGAACTCCATATATGGGCTATGAACTAATGACCCCGTAATTGATTA
CTATTAATAACTAGTCAATAATCAATGTCAACGCGTATATCTGGCCCGTACATCGCGAAGCAGCGCAAAA
CGCCTAACCCTAAGCAGATTCTTCATGCAATTGTCGGTCAAGCCTTGCCTTGTTGTAGCTTAAATTTTGC
TCGCGCACTACTCAGCGACCTCCAACACACAAGCAGGGAGCAGATACTGGCTTAACTATGCGGCATCAGA
GCAGATTGTACTGAGAGTGCACCATAGGGGATCGGGAGATCCGATGCATGGGGTCGTGCGCTCCTTTCGG
TCGGGCGCTGCGGGTCGTGGGGCGGGCGTCAGGCACCGGGCTTGCGGGTCATGCACCAGGTGCGCGGTCC
TTCGGGCACCTCGACGTCGGCGGTGACGGTGAAGCCGAGCCGCTCGTAGAAGGGGAGGTTGCGGGGCGCG
GAGGTCTCCAGGAAGGCGGGCACCCCGGCGCGCTCGGCCGCCTCCACTCCGGGGAGCACGACGGCGCTGC
CCAGACCCTTGCCCTGGTGGTCGGGCGAGACGCCGACGGTGGCCAGGAACCACGCGGGCTCCTTGGGCCG
GTGCGGCGCCAGGAGGCCTTCCATCTGTTGCTGCGCGGCCAGCCGGGAACCGCTCAACTCGGCCATGCGC
GGGCCGATCTCGGCGAACACCGCCCCCGCTTCGACGCTCTCCGGCGTGGTCCAGACCGCCACCGCGGCGC
CGTCGTCCGCGACCCACACCTTGCCGATGTCGAGCCCGACGCGCGTGAGGAAGAGTTCTTGCAGCTCGGT
GACCCGCTCGATGTGGCGGTCCGGATCGACGGTGTGGCGCGTGGCGGGGTAGTCGGCGAACGCGGCGGCG
AGGGTGCGTACGGCCCTGGGGACGTCGTCGCGGGTGGCGAGGCGCACCGTGGGCTTGTACTCGGTCATGG
TAAGCTGATCCGGCCGGCGCCTAGAGAAGGAGTGAGGGCTGGATAAAGGGAGGATCGAGGCGGGGTCGAA
CGAGGAGGTTCAAGGGGGAGAGACGGGGCGGATGGAGGAAGAGGAGGCGGAGGCTTAGGGTGTACAAAGG
GCTTGACCCAGGGAGGGGGGTCAAAAGCCAAGGCTTCCCAGGTCACGATGTAGGGGACCTGGTCTGGGTG
TCCATGCGGGCCAGGTGAAAAGACCTTGATCTTAACCTGGGTGATGAGGTCTCGGTTAAAGGTGCCGTCT
CGCGGCCATCCGACGTTAAAGGTTGGCCATTCTGCAGAGCAGAAGGTAACCCAACGTCTCTTCTTGACAT
CTACCGACTGGTTGTGAGCGATCCGCTCGACATCTTTCCAGTGACCTAAGGTCAAACTTAAGGGAGTGGT
AACAGTCTGGCCCTAATTTTCAGACAAATACAGAAACACAGTCAGACAGAGACAACACAGAACGATGCTG
CAGCGCTGCAGCAGACAAGACGCGCGGCTTCGGTTCCAAACCGAAAGCAAAAATTCAGACGGAGGCGGGA
ACTGTTTTAGGTTCTCGTCTCCTACCAGAACCACATATCCTGACGGGGTCGGATTCCACATCGACTCCCT
TCCTCAGGTCGGGCCACAAAAACGGCCCCCAAAGTCCCTGGGACGTCTCCCAGGGTTGCGGCCGGGTGTT
CAGAACTCGTCAGTTCCACCACGGGTCCGCCAGATACAGAGCTAGTTAGCTAACTAGTACCGACGCAGGC
GCATAAAATCAGTCATAGACACTAGACAATCGGACAGACACAGATAAGTTGCTGGCCAGCTTGCCTCCCG
GTGGTGGGTCGGTGGTCCCTGGGCAGGGGTCTCCCGATCCCGGACGAGCCCCCAAATGAAAGACCCCCGC
TGACGGGTAGTCAATCACTCAGAGGAGACCCTCCCAAGGAACAGCGAGACCACAAGTCGGATGCAACTGC
AAGAGGGTTTATTGGATACACGGGTACCCGGGCGACTCAGTCAATCGGAGGACTGGCGCCCCGAGTGAGG
GGTTGTGGGCTCTTTTATTGAGCTCGGGGAGCAGAAGCGCGCGAACAGAAGCGAGAAGCGAACTGATTGG
TTAGTTCAAATAAGGCACAGGGTCATTTCAGGTCCTTGGGGCACCCTGGAAACATCTGATGGTTCTCTAG
AAACTGCTGAGGGCTGGACCGCATCTGGGGACCATCTGTTCTTGGCCCTGAGCCGGGGCAGGAACTGCTT
ACCACAGATATCCTGTTTGGCCCATATTCAGCTGTTCCATCTGTTCTTGGCCCTGAGCCGGGGCAGGAAC
TGCTTACCACAGATATCCTGTTTGGCCCATATTCAGGCTGCAGGTGGCACTTTTCGGGGAAATGTGCGCG
GAACCCCTATTTGTTTATTTTTCTAAATACATTCAAATATGTATCCGCTCATGAGACAATAACCCTGATA
AATGCTTCAATAATATTGAAAAAGGAAGAGTATGAGTATTCAACATTTCCGTGTCGCCCTTATTCCCTTT
TTTGCGGCATTTTGCCTTCCTGTTTTTGCTCACCCAGAAACGCTGGTGAAAGTAAAAGATGCTGAAGATC
AGTTGGGTGCACGAGTGGGTTACATCGAACTGGATCTCAACAGCGGTAAGATCCTTGAGAGTTTTCGCCC
CGAAGAACGTTTTCCAATGATGAGCACTTTTAAAGTTCTGCTATGTGGCGCGGTATTATCCCGTATTGAC
GCCGGGCAAGAGCAACTCGGTCGCCGCATACACTATTCTCAGAATGACTTGGTTGAGTACTCACCAGTCA
CAGAAAAGCATCTTACGGATGGCATGACAGTAAGAGAATTATGCAGTGCTGCCATAACCATGAGTGATAA
CACTGCGGCCAACTTACTTCTGACAACGATCGGAGGACCGAAGGAGCTAACCGCTTTTTTGCACAACATG
GGGGATCATGTAACTCGCCTTGATCGTTGGGAACCGGAGCTGAATGAAGCCATACCAAACGACGAGCGTG
ACACCACGATGCCTGTAGCAATGGCAACAACGTTGCGCAAACTATTAACTGGCGAACTACTTACTCTAGC
TTCCCGGCAACAATTAATAGACTGGATGGAGGCGGATAAAGTTGCAGGACCACTTCTGCGCTCGGCCCTT
CCGGCTGGCTGGTTTATTGCTGATAAATCTGGAGCCGGTGAGCGTGGGTCTCGCGGTATCATTGCAGCAC
TGGGGCCAGATGGTAAGCCCTCCCGTATCGTAGTTATCTACACGACGGGGAGTCAGGCAACTATGGATGA
ACGAAATAGACAGATCGCTGAGATAGGTGCCTCACTGATTAAGCATTGGTAACTGTCAGACCAAGTTTAC
TCATATATACTTTAGATTGATTTGCGGCCGCAAAAGGATCTAGGTGAAGATCCTTTTTGATAATCTCATG
ACCAAAATCCCTTAACGTGAGTTTTCGTTCCACTGAGCGTCAGACCCCGTAGAAAAGATCAAAGGATCTT
CTTGAGATCCTTTTTTTCTGCGCGTAATCTGCTGCTTGCAAACAAAAAAACCACCGCTACCAGCGGTGGT
TTGTTTGCCGGATCAAGAGCTACCAACTCTTTTTCCGAAGGTAACTGGCTTCAGCAGAGCGCAGATACCA
AATACTGTTCTTCTAGTGTAGCCGTAGTTAGGCCACCACTTCAAGAACTCTGTAGCACCGCCTACATACC
TCGCTCTGCTAATCCTGTTACCAGTGGCTGCTGCCAGTGGCGATAAGTCGTGTCTTACCGGGTTGGACTC
AAGACGATAGTTACCGGATAAGGCGCAGCGGTCGGGCTGAACGGGGGGTTCGTGCACACAGCCCAGCTTG
GAGCGAACGACCTACACCGAACTGAGATACCTACAGCGTGAGCTATGAGAAAGCGCCACGCTTCCCGAAG
GGAGAAAGGCGGACAGGTATCCGGTAAGCGGCAGGGTCGGAACAGGAGAGCGCACGAGGGAGCTTCCAGG
GGGAAACGCCTGGTATCTTTATAGTCCTGTCGGGTTTCGCCACCTCTGACTTGAGCGTCGATTTTTGTGA
TGCTCGTCAGGGGGGCGGAGCCTATGGAAAAACGCCAGCAACGCGGCCTTTTTACGGTTCCTGGCCTTTT
GCTGGCCTTTTGCTCACATGTTCTTTCCTGCGTTATCCCCTGATTCTGTGGATAACCGTATTACCGCCTT
TGAGTGAGCTGATACCGCTCGCCGCAGCCGAACGACCGAGCGCAGCGAGTCAGTGAGCGAGGAAGCGGAA
G
Features (pLannotate 1.2.2; 16 found; start..end, strand, type, name):
      2..54      +  CDS            lacI (fragment): lac repressor; lacI; The lac repressor binds to the lac operator to inhibit transcription in E. coli. This inhibition can be relieved by adding lactose or isopropyl-β-D-thiogalactopyranoside (IPTG).
    120..589     -  LTR            LTR: long terminal repeat from Moloney murine leukemia virus
    590..711     -  LTR            3' LTR (ΔU3) (fragment): self-inactivating 3' long terminal repeat (LTR) from Moloney murine leukemia virus
    856..884     -  CDS            3xMyc (fragment): 3 tandem Myc epitope tags
    923..941     -  promoter       T7 promoter: promoter for bacteriophage T7 RNA polymerase
    957..990     -  LTR            5' LTR (truncated) (fragment): truncated 5' long terminal repeat (LTR) from HIV-1
    986..1189    -  promoter       CMV promoter: human cytomegalovirus (CMV) immediate early promoter
   1190..1569    -  enhancer       CMV enhancer: human cytomegalovirus immediate early enhancer
   1724..1776    +  misc_feature   bom (fragment): basis of mobility region from pBR322
   1849..2448    -  CDS            PuroR: puromycin N-acetyltransferase; pac from Streptomyces alboniger; confers resistance to puromycin
   2466..2882    -  CDS            gag (truncated): truncated Moloney murine leukemia virus (MMLV) gag gene lacking the start codon
   2949..3223    -  misc_feature   MESV Ψ (fragment): packaging signal of murine embryonic stem cell virus
   3347..3816    -  LTR            LTR: long terminal repeat from Moloney murine leukemia virus
   3847..3951    +  promoter       AmpR promoter: bla
   3952..4812    +  CDS            AmpR: β-lactamase; bla; confers resistance to ampicillin, carbenicillin, and related antibiotics
   4972..5560    +  rep_origin     ori: high-copy-number ColE1/pMB1/pBR322/pUC origin of replication
