[The description below was written by a language model from this plasmid's Addgene catalogue record and pLannotate feature annotations shown in this document.]
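Description:
pLPC-N MYC is a Moloney murine leukemia virus-based retroviral vector for mammalian expression, built on the roughly 5.6 kb pLPC backbone and designed to add an N-terminal Myc epitope tag to a protein of interest. It is propagated in E. coli as a high-copy plasmid through a ColE1/pUC-type origin and selected with ampicillin via the β-lactamase gene.

The proviral unit, which lies on the reverse strand of the sequenced record, is flanked by MMLV long terminal repeats. Reading in the sense of viral transcription, the 5′ LTR is followed by a packaging signal (annotated as a murine embryonic stem cell virus Ψ fragment) and a truncated gag segment lacking its start codon, elements that promote efficient encapsidation of the genomic RNA. Next comes the puromycin N-acetyltransferase gene; no dedicated promoter is annotated for it, and its position suggests expression from the LTR-driven transcript. An internal human CMV immediate-early enhancer and promoter then drives the cloning region, which holds a T7 promoter and the short Myc tag (about 50 bp; the tool matches it as a fragment of a 3xMyc feature). The tag was inserted at a BamHI site so that the 5′ site was destroyed and the 3′ site retained, leaving a BamHI site downstream of the tag, presumably for in-frame insertion of coding sequences. The short lacI, bom and HIV-1 LTR fragment annotations appear to be incidental matches rather than functional parts.

As deposited, the construct carries no gene of interest. It serves as an empty tagging vector and control: once a cDNA is inserted, retrovirus produced in packaging cells can stably transduce mammalian cells, which are selected with puromycin, and the protein can be detected through the Myc epitope.
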