Addgene plasmid #12540: pLPC-N MYC
Depositing lab: Titia de Lange. Depositing organization: Rockefeller University.
Backbone
  Vector backbone: pLPC
  Backbone size w/o insert (bp): 5600
  Vector type: Mammalian Expression, Retroviral
  Selectable markers: Puromycin
Growth in bacteria
  Bacterial resistance: Ampicillin, 100 μg/mL
  Growth temperature: 37°C
  Growth strain: DH5alpha
  Copy number: High Copy
Gene/Insert
  Gene/Insert name: N MYC (alt names: de Lange Lab plasmid # 2409; N-terminal myc tag; pLPC myc pLPC-myc)
  Insert size (bp): 50
  Promoter: CMV
  Cloning method: Restriction Enzyme; 5′ cloning site BamHI (destroyed during cloning); 3′ cloning site BamHI (not destroyed)
  Sequencing primers: 5′ pLPC-5 (5'-TAGGCGTGTACGGTGGGA-3'); 3′ pLPC-3 (5'-CTTGCCAAACCTACAGGT-3')
Terms and licenses: Academic/Nonprofit Terms; Industry Terms: Not Available to Industry
How to cite: pLPC-N MYC was a gift from Titia de Lange (Addgene plasmid # 12540 ; http://n2t.net/addgene:12540 ; RRID:Addgene_12540)
