>Addgene plasmid #12540 | pLPC-N MYC | addgene partial sequence | sequence record 118803 | CMV-F 5'-CGCAAATGGGCGGTAGGCGTG-3'
TGGCTTATCGAAATTAATACGACTCACTATAGGGAGACCCAAGCTTGGTACCGAGCTCGGATCAGCCACC
ATGGAACAAAAGTTGATTTCTGAAGAAGATTTGTTAAGAAAGAGAGGATCCACTAGTAACGGCCGCCAGT
GTGCTGGAATTCTGCAGATATCCATCACACTGGCGGCCGCTCGAGCATGCATCTAGAGGGCCGATAAAAT
AAAAGATTTTATTTAGTCTCCAGAAAAAGGGGGGAATGAAAGACCCCACCTGTAGGTTTGGCAAGCTAGC
TTAAGTAACGCCATTTTGCAAGGCATGGAAAAATACATAACTGAGAATAGAGAAGTTCAGATCAAGGTCA
GGAACAGATGGAACAGCTGAATATGGGCCAAACAGGATATCTGTGGTAAGCAGTTCCTGCCCCGGCTCAG
GGCCAAGAACAGATGGAACAGCTGAATATGGGCCAAACAGGATATCTGTGGTAAGCAGTTCCTGCCCCGG
CTCAGGGCCAAGAACAGATGGTCCCCAGATGCGGTCCAGCCCTCAGCAGTTTCTAGAGAACCATCAGATG
TTTCCAGGGTGCCCCAAGGACCTGAAATGACCCTGTGCCTTATTTGAACTAACCAATCAGTTCGCTTCTC
GCTTCTGTTCGCGCGCTTCTGCTCCCCGAGCTCAATAAAAGAGCCCACAACCCCTCACTCGGGGCGCCAG
TCCTCCGATTGACTGAGTCGCCCGGGT
